Addgene plasmid #211442: pcDNA3-C17orf53_1-87-mVen
Purpose: mammalian expression of the N-terminal amino acids 1-87 of human C17orf53 C-terminally fused to mVenus
Depositing lab: Helmut Pospiech. Depositing organization: Leibniz Institute on Aging - Fritz Lipmann Institute (FLI).
Backbone
  Vector backbone: pcDNA3-mVen
  Vector type: Mammalian Expression
Growth in bacteria
  Bacterial resistance: Ampicillin, 100 μg/mL
  Growth temperature: 37°C
  Growth strain: DH5alpha
  Copy number: High Copy
Gene/Insert
  Gene/Insert name: C17orf53 (alt names: HROB; MCM8IP)
  Species: H. sapiens (human)
  Mutation: Deletion of aa 88-646
  Entrez Gene: HROB (a.k.a. C17orf53, MCM8IP)
  Tag / fusion protein: mVenus (C terminal on insert)
  Cloning method: Restriction Enzyme; 5′ cloning site EcoRI (not destroyed); 3′ cloning site XhoI (not destroyed)
Terms and licenses: Academic/Nonprofit Terms; Industry Terms: Not Available to Industry
Depositor comments: generated by Sheikh Anika Rahman (Leibniz Institute on Aging - Fritz Lipmann Institute, D-07745 Jena, Germany)
How to cite: pcDNA3-C17orf53_1-87-mVen was a gift from Helmut Pospiech (Addgene plasmid # 211442 ; http://n2t.net/addgene:211442 ; RRID:Addgene_211442)
