[The description below was written by a language model from this plasmid's Addgene catalogue record and pLannotate feature annotations shown in this document.]
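Description:
pcDNA3-C17orf53_1-87-mVen is a 6.4 kb mammalian expression plasmid built on a pcDNA3-mVen backbone. It encodes the N-terminal 87 amino acids of human C17orf53 (also known as HROB or MCM8IP) fused at the C terminus to the monomeric yellow fluorescent protein mVenus. The fragment, which lacks residues 88–646 of the full-length protein, was inserted between EcoRI and XhoI sites, both of which are retained. Transcription is driven by the human cytomegalovirus immediate-early enhancer and promoter and terminated by the bovine growth hormone polyadenylation signal. A T7 promoter upstream of the fusion and an SP6 promoter in reverse orientation downstream flank the coding region, as is usual for pcDNA3-type vectors, and can serve for in vitro transcription or as sequencing primer sites.

In E. coli the plasmid is maintained at high copy through a ColE1/pUC-type origin and selected with ampicillin via the β-lactamase gene. An f1 origin is also present. A separate cassette with the SV40 early promoter, the neomycin phosphotransferase gene and an SV40 poly(A) signal allows G418 selection of stably transfected mammalian cells. Several short annotated fragments (an HIV-1 LTR piece, ble, lacI, bom) are most likely backbone remnants or automated similarity hits rather than functional elements.

HROB is a DNA-binding protein that recruits the MCM8–MCM9 helicase complex to sites of DNA damage during homologous recombination. This truncation construct lets the isolated N-terminal segment be expressed and visualised by fluorescence, for example in domain mapping or localisation studies, although the record states only the general expression purpose.
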