Features (pLannotate 1.2.2; 22 found; start..end, strand, type, name):
    198..577     +  enhancer       CMV enhancer: human cytomegalovirus immediate early enhancer
    578..781     +  promoter       CMV promoter: human cytomegalovirus (CMV) immediate early promoter
    777..810     +  LTR            5' LTR (truncated) (fragment): truncated 5' long terminal repeat (LTR) from HIV-1
    826..844     +  promoter       T7 promoter: promoter for bacteriophage T7 RNA polymerase
    908..1189    +  CDS            HROB (fragment): HROB_HUMAN - Also known as C17orf53. Experimental evidence at protein level: Swiss-Prot protein existence level 1. DNA-binding protein involved in homologous recombination that acts by recruiting the MCM8-MCM9 helicase complex to sites of DNA damage to promote DNA repair synthesis. From Homo sapiens (Human).
   1199..1918    +  CDS            mVenus: Venus YFP with monomerizing A206K mutation (Nagai et al., 2002; Kremers et al., 2006) mammalian codon-optimized
   1928..1946    -  promoter       SP6 promoter: promoter for bacteriophage SP6 RNA polymerase
   1972..2196    +  polyA_signal   bGH poly(A) signal: bovine growth hormone polyadenylation signal
   2200..2221    +  promoter       SV40 promoter (fragment): SV40 enhancer and early promoter
   2242..2670    +  rep_origin     f1 ori (sequence partly withheld): f1 bacteriophage origin of replication; arrow indicates direction of (+) strand synthesis
   2684..3013    +  promoter       SV40 promoter: SV40 enhancer and early promoter
   3080..3871    +  CDS            neo: KKA2_KLEPN - Also known as kan, nptII. Experimental evidence at protein level: Swiss-Prot protein existence level 1. Resistance to kanamycin, neomycin, paromomycin, ribostamycin, butirosin and gentamicin B. From Klebsiella pneumoniae.
   3895..4053    +  CDS            ble (fragment): BLE_KLEPN - Experimental evidence at protein level: Swiss-Prot protein existence level 1. Binding protein with a strong affinity to the bleomycin family of antibiotics. Binds to CL990; an antimitotic-antibiotic compound. From Klebsiella pneumoniae.
   4048..4169    +  polyA_signal   SV40 poly(A) signal: SV40 polyadenylation signal
   4242..4258    -  protein_bind   lac operator: The lac repressor binds to the lac operator to inhibit transcription in E. coli. This inhibition can be relieved by adding lactose or isopropyl-β-D-thiogalactopyranoside (IPTG). lac repressor encoded by lacI
   4266..4296    -  promoter       lac promoter: promoter for the E. coli lac operon
   4311..4332    -  protein_bind   CAP binding site: CAP binding activates transcription in the presence of cAMP. E. coli catabolite activator protein
   4345..4437    -  CDS            lacI (fragment): lac repressor; lacI; The lac repressor binds to the lac operator to inhibit transcription in E. coli. This inhibition can be relieved by adding lactose or isopropyl-β-D-thiogalactopyranoside (IPTG).
   4620..5208    -  rep_origin     ori: high-copy-number ColE1/pMB1/pBR322/pUC origin of replication
   5379..6239    -  CDS            AmpR: β-lactamase; bla; confers resistance to ampicillin, carbenicillin, and related antibiotics
   6240..6344    -  promoter       AmpR promoter: bla
   6403..43      -  misc_feature   bom (fragment) (across the origin): basis of mobility region from pBR322
>Addgene plasmid #211442 | pcDNA3-C17orf53_1-87-mVen | addgene full sequence | sequence record 419261 | Addgene NGS Result
TCTCAGTACAATCTGCTCTGATGCCGCATAGTTAAGCCAGTATCTGCTCCCTGCTTGTGTGTTGGAGGTC
GCTGAGTAGTGCGCGAGCAAAATTTAAGCTACAACAAGGCAAGGCTTGACCGACAATTGCATGAAGAATC
TGCTTAGGGTTAGGCGTTTTGCGCTGCTTCGCGATGTACGGGCCAGATATACGCGTTGACATTGATTATT
GACTAGTTATTAATAGTAATCAATTACGGGGTCATTAGTTCATAGCCCATATATGGAGTTCCGCGTTACA
TAACTTACGGTAAATGGCCCGCCTGGCTGACCGCCCAACGACCCCCGCCCATTGACGTCAATAATGACGT
ATGTTCCCATAGTAACGCCAATAGGGACTTTCCATTGACGTCAATGGGTGGAGTATTTACGGTAAACTGC
CCACTTGGCAGTACATCAAGTGTATCATATGCCAAGTACGCCCCCTATTGACGTCAATGACGGTAAATGG
CCCGCCTGGCATTATGCCCAGTACATGACCTTATGGGACTTTCCTACTTGGCAGTACATCTACGTATTAG
TCATCGCTATTACCATGGTGATGCGGTTTTGGCAGTACATCAATGGGCGTGGATAGCGGTTTGACTCACG
GGGATTTCCAAGTCTCCACCCCATTGACGTCAATGGGAGTTTGTTTTGGCACCAAAATCAACGGGACTTT
CCAAAATGTCGTAACAACTCCGCCCCATTGACGCAAATGGGCGGTAGGCGTGTACGGTGGGAGGTCTATA
TAAGCAGAGCTCTCTGGCTAACTAGAGAACCCACTGCTTACTGGCTTATCGAAATTAATACGACTCACTA
TAGGGAGACCCAAGCTTGGTACCGAGCTCGGATCCACTAGTAACGGCCGCCAGTGTGCTGGAATTCTATG
GCGTGCAGTTTGCAGAAGCTGTTTGCTGTGGAAGAGGAGTTTGAAGATGAGGATTTCTTGTCTGCTGTGG
AGGATGCAGAGAACCGGTTTACTGGCTCACTGCCTGTGAATGCTGGGCGCCTGAGACCTGTCTCTTCTAG
GCCACAGGAGACTGTGCAGGCACAGTCCTCCAGGCTGCTGCTGTTACACCCCACTGCTCCCTCAGAGGCT
TTGGGCCTGCCAGACTTGGACCTCTGCCTCCCTGCCTCCAGCACGCCCCTCGAGCATGCATCTAGACCGG
TCGCCACCATGGTGAGCAAGGGCGAGGAGCTGTTCACCGGGGTGGTGCCCATCCTGGTCGAGCTGGACGG
CGACGTAAACGGCCACAAGTTCAGCGTGTCCGGCGAGGGCGAGGGCGATGCCACCTACGGCAAGCTGACC
CTGAAGCTGATCTGCACCACCGGCAAGCTGCCCGTGCCCTGGCCCACCCTCGTGACCACCCTGGGCTACG
GCCTGCAGTGCTTCGCCCGCTACCCCGACCACATGAAGCAGCACGACTTCTTCAAGTCCGCCATGCCCGA
AGGCTACGTCCAGGAGCGCACCATCTTCTTCAAGGACGACGGCAACTACAAGACCCGCGCCGAGGTGAAG
TTCGAGGGCGACACCCTGGTGAACCGCATCGAGCTGAAGGGCATCGACTTCAAGGAGGACGGCAACATCC
TGGGGCACAAGCTGGAGTACAACTACAACAGCCACAACGTCTATATCACCGCCGACAAGCAGAAGAACGG
CATCAAGGCCAACTTCAAGATCCGCCACAACATCGAGGACGGCGGCGTGCAGCTCGCCGACCACTACCAG
CAGAACACCCCCATCGGCGACGGCCCCGTGCTGCTGCCCGACAACCACTACCTGAGCTACCAGTCCAAGC
TGAGCAAAGACCCCAACGAGAAGCGCGATCACATGGTCCTGCTGGAGTTCGTGACCGCCGCCGGGATCAC
TCTCGGCATGGACGAGCTGTACAAGTAAGGGCCCTATTCTATAGTGTCACCTAAATGCTAGAGCTCGCTG
ATCAGCCTCGACTGTGCCTTCTAGTTGCCAGCCATCTGTTGTTTGCCCCTCCCCCGTGCCTTCCTTGACC
CTGGAAGGTGCCACTCCCACTGTCCTTTCCTAATAAAATGAGGAAATTGCATCGCATTGTCTGAGTAGGT
GTCATTCTATTCTGGGGGGTGGGGTGGGGCAGGACAGCAAGGGGGAGGATTGGGAAGACAATAGCAGGCA
TGCTGGGGATGCGGTGGGCTCTATGGCTTCTGAGGCGGAAAGAACCAGCTGGGGCTCTAGGGGGTATCCC
C
[124 nt withheld, positions 2242-2365]
C
[91 nt withheld, positions 2367-2457]
A
[49 nt withheld, positions 2459-2507]
CCTTTGACGTTGGAGTCCACGTTCTTT
[37 nt withheld, positions 2535-2571]
ACCCTATCTCGGTCTATTCTTTTGATTTATAAGGGATTTTGCCGATTTCGGCCTATTGGTTAAAAAATGA
GCTGATTTAACAAAAATTTAACGCGAATTAATTCTGTGGAATGTGTGTCAGTTAGGGTGTGGAAAGTCCC
CAGGCTCCCCAGCAGGCAGAAGTATGCAAAGCATGCATCTCAATTAGTCAGCAACCAGGTGTGGAAAGTC
CCCAGGCTCCCCAGCAGGCAGAAGTATGCAAAGCATGCATCTCAATTAGTCAGCAACCATAGTCCCGCCC
CTAACTCCGCCCATCCCGCCCCTAACTCCGCCCAGTTCCGCCCATTCTCCGCCCCATGGCTGACTAATTT
TTTTTATTTATGCAGAGGCCGAGGCCGCCTCTGCCTCTGAGCTATTCCAGAAGTAGTGAGGAGGCTTTTT
TGGAGGCCTAGGCTTTTGCAAAAAGCTCCCGGGAGCTTGTATATCCATTTTCGGATCTGATCAAGAGACA
GGATGAGGATCGTTTCGCATGATTGAACAAGATGGATTGCACGCAGGTTCTCCGGCCGCTTGGGTGGAGA
GGCTATTCGGCTATGACTGGGCACAACAGACAATCGGCTGCTCTGATGCCGCCGTGTTCCGGCTGTCAGC
GCAGGGGCGCCCGGTTCTTTTTGTCAAGACCGACCTGTCCGGTGCCCTGAATGAACTGCAGGACGAGGCA
GCGCGGCTATCGTGGCTGGCCACGACGGGCGTTCCTTGCGCAGCTGTGCTCGACGTTGTCACTGAAGCGG
GAAGGGACTGGCTGCTATTGGGCGAAGTGCCGGGGCAGGATCTCCTGTCATCTCACCTTGCTCCTGCCGA
GAAAGTATCCATCATGGCTGATGCAATGCGGCGGCTGCATACGCTTGATCCGGCTACCTGCCCATTCGAC
CACCAAGCGAAACATCGCATCGAGCGAGCACGTACTCGGATGGAAGCCGGTCTTGTCGATCAGGATGATC
TGGACGAAGAGCATCAGGGGCTCGCGCCAGCCGAACTGTTCGCCAGGCTCAAGGCGCGCATGCCCGACGG
CGAGGATCTCGTCGTGACCCATGGCGATGCCTGCTTGCCGAATATCATGGTGGAAAATGGCCGCTTTTCT
GGATTCATCGACTGTGGCCGGCTGGGTGTGGCGGACCGCTATCAGGACATAGCGTTGGCTACCCGTGATA
TTGCTGAAGAGCTTGGCGGCGAATGGGCTGACCGCTTCCTCGTGCTTTACGGTATCGCCGCTCCCGATTC
GCAGCGCATCGCCTTCTATCGCCTTCTTGACGAGTTCTTCTGAGCGGGACTCTGGGGTTCGAAATGACCG
ACCAAGCGACGCCCAACCTGCCATCACGAGATTTCGATTCCACCGCCGCCTTCTATGAAAGGTTGGGCTT
CGGAATCGTTTTCCGGGACGCCGGCTGGATGATCCTCCAGCGCGGGGATCTCATGCTGGAGTTCTTCGCC
CACCCCAACTTGTTTATTGCAGCTTATAATGGTTACAAATAAAGCAATAGCATCACAAATTTCACAAATA
AAGCATTTTTTTCACTGCATTCTAGTTGTGGTTTGTCCAAACTCATCAATGTATCTTATCATGTCTGTAT
ACCGTCGACCTCTAGCTAGAGCTTGGCGTAATCATGGTCATAGCTGTTTCCTGTGTGAAATTGTTATCCG
CTCACAATTCCACACAACATACGAGCCGGAAGCATAAAGTGTAAAGCCTGGGGTGCCTAATGAGTGAGCT
AACTCACATTAATTGCGTTGCGCTCACTGCCCGCTTTCCAGTCGGGAAACCTGTCGTGCCAGCTGCATTA
ATGAATCGGCCAACGCGCGGGGAGAGGCGGTTTGCGTATTGGGCGCTCTTCCGCTTCCTCGCTCACTGAC
TCGCTGCGCTCGGTCGTTCGGCTGCGGCGAGCGGTATCAGCTCACTCAAAGGCGGTAATACGGTTATCCA
CAGAATCAGGGGATAACGCAGGAAAGAACATGTGAGCAAAAGGCCAGCAAAAGGCCAGGAACCGTAAAAA
GGCCGCGTTGCTGGCGTTTTTCCATAGGCTCCGCCCCCCTGACGAGCATCACAAAAATCGACGCTCAAGT
CAGAGGTGGCGAAACCCGACAGGACTATAAAGATACCAGGCGTTTCCCCCTGGAAGCTCCCTCGTGCGCT
CTCCTGTTCCGACCCTGCCGCTTACCGGATACCTGTCCGCCTTTCTCCCTTCGGGAAGCGTGGCGCTTTC
TCATAGCTCACGCTGTAGGTATCTCAGTTCGGTGTAGGTCGTTCGCTCCAAGCTGGGCTGTGTGCACGAA
CCCCCCGTTCAGCCCGACCGCTGCGCCTTATCCGGTAACTATCGTCTTGAGTCCAACCCGGTAAGACACG
ACTTATCGCCACTGGCAGCAGCCACTGGTAACAGGATTAGCAGAGCGAGGTATGTAGGCGGTGCTACAGA
GTTCTTGAAGTGGTGGCCTAACTACGGCTACACTAGAAGAACAGTATTTGGTATCTGCGCTCTGCTGAAG
CCAGTTACCTTCGGAAAAAGAGTTGGTAGCTCTTGATCCGGCAAACAAACCACCGCTGGTAGCGGTGGTT
TTTTTGTTTGCAAGCAGCAGATTACGCGCAGAAAAAAAGGATCTCAAGAAGATCCTTTGATCTTTTCTAC
GGGGTCTGACGCTCAGTGGAACGAAAACTCACGTTAAGGGATTTTGGTCATGAGATTATCAAAAAGGATC
TTCACCTAGATCCTTTTAAATTAAAAATGAAGTTTTAAATCAATCTAAAGTATATATGAGTAAACTTGGT
CTGACAGTTACCAATGCTTAATCAGTGAGGCACCTATCTCAGCGATCTGTCTATTTCGTTCATCCATAGT
TGCCTGACTCCCCGTCGTGTAGATAACTACGATACGGGAGGGCTTACCATCTGGCCCCAGTGCTGCAATG
ATACCGCGAGACCCACGCTCACCGGCTCCAGATTTATCAGCAATAAACCAGCCAGCCGGAAGGGCCGAGC
GCAGAAGTGGTCCTGCAACTTTATCCGCCTCCATCCAGTCTATTAATTGTTGCCGGGAAGCTAGAGTAAG
TAGTTCGCCAGTTAATAGTTTGCGCAACGTTGTTGCCATTGCTACAGGCATCGTGGTGTCACGCTCGTCG
TTTGGTATGGCTTCATTCAGCTCCGGTTCCCAACGATCAAGGCGAGTTACATGATCCCCCATGTTGTGCA
AAAAAGCGGTTAGCTCCTTCGGTCCTCCGATCGTTGTCAGAAGTAAGTTGGCCGCAGTGTTATCACTCAT
GGTTATGGCAGCACTGCATAATTCTCTTACTGTCATGCCATCCGTAAGATGCTTTTCTGTGACTGGTGAG
TACTCAACCAAGTCATTCTGAGAATAGTGTATGCGGCGACCGAGTTGCTCTTGCCCGGCGTCAATACGGG
ATAATACCGCGCCACATAGCAGAACTTTAAAAGTGCTCATCATTGGAAAACGTTCTTCGGGGCGAAAACT
CTCAAGGATCTTACCGCTGTTGAGATCCAGTTCGATGTAACCCACTCGTGCACCCAACTGATCTTCAGCA
TCTTTTACTTTCACCAGCGTTTCTGGGTGAGCAAAAACAGGAAGGCAAAATGCCGCAAAAAAGGGAATAA
GGGCGACACGGAAATGTTGAATACTCATACTCTTCCTTTTTCAATATTATTGAAGCATTTATCAGGGTTA
TTGTCTCATGAGCGGATACATATTTGAATGTATTTAGAAAAATAAACAAATAGGGGTTCCGCGCACATTT
CCCCGAAAAGTGCCACCTGACGTCGACGGATCGGGAGATCTCCCGATCCCCTATGGTGCAC
